>Addgene plasmid #114145 | pET28a-clbC | addgene full sequence | sequence record 227335 | Addgene NGS Result
ACAAGCGCTCATGAGCCCGAAGTGGCGAGCCCGATCTTCCCCATCGGTGATGTCGGCGATATAGGCGCCA
GCAACCGCACCTGTGGCGCCGGTGATGCCGGCCACGATGCGTCCGGCGTAGAGGATCGAGATCTCGATCC
CGCGAAATTAATACGACTCACTATAGGGGAATTGTGAGCGGATAACAATTCCCCTCTAGAAATAATTTTG
TTTAACTTTAAGAAGGAGATATACCATGGGCAGCAGCCATCATCATCATCATCACAGCAGCGGCCTGGTG
CCGCGCGGCAGCCATATGGCTAGCATGACTGGTGGACAGCAAATGGGTCGCGGATCCGAATTCGAGCTCC
GTCGACAAGCTTTGGAATACGCAAGCGAAATGAACGGCATGGAAATCGCCATTATTGGTATGGCGGTCCG
TTTCCCGCAGTCCCGGACGTTACACGAATTCTGGCATAACATCGTTCAGGGTAAAGAGTGCGTCACCTTC
TTTAGCGAGGAGGAGTTGCTGGCCGAAGGCGTCGAACAGAGTACTCTGGACAACCCGGCCTATGTACGGG
CCAAGCCCTATATCGAGGGCATATGCGACTTTGATGCTGCATTTTTCGGTTACAGTCACAAAGAGGCGCA
GACTCTGGATCCGAAATCCCGCGTATTACATGAAGTTGCCTACCATGCGCTGGAAGATGCAGGCTATGCC
CAACGTACCAGCGATCTGATCACCGGGGTATTCGTGGGGGCGTCAGAAGATGTGGATTGGCTACGGCGTT
CGCTGTCACAGATTGGCGGCGATGCGCTGAATCGTTTTGAGTCTGGCATCTATGGTCATAAGGATCTGCT
CGCACATCTCATTGCCTACAGTCTCAATCTCAACGGTCCGGTGTATAGTCTCTACACCAGTTGTTCGACT
TCTCTGAGTGCAACGCATATCGCTTGCCGCAGCTTGTTGTTTGGCGAATGTGATCTGGCGTTGGCGGGTG
GAATTACTATCGATTTACCGCAGAAGTCAGGCTACTTCTGTCAACAGGGCATGATCCACTCCACCGATGG
CCACTGCCGTCCTTTTGACAGTCAGGCTTCTGGCACCCTGTTTGGCGATGGCGCGGGTGTGGTTGTGCTT
CGGCGTTTGGAAGATGCTCTGGCAGCGGGCGATCGCATCTATGCGGTGATCCGGGGTAGCGCGGTCAACA
ATGACGGTAAACAAAAAATCGGTTTTGTCGCGCCTGGTCATGAGGGACAGAAGGCGGTCATTTGTGCGGC
CTGTCATCTGGCAGAAGTAAGCCCAGAAAGCATCGGCTACGTTGAAACCCACGGTACCGGCACCCGTATT
GGCGATCCTATCGAGTTCGCTGCGTTGACGGAGGCGTTCGATACTTCACACCGCCAATACTGTGCACTAG
GGGCTGTAAAGGCGAATATTGGCCACACCCACGCGGCGGCGGGCGTGGCTGGGTTAATCAAGACGGCGCT
GGTACTTCATCACCGGACCATTCCGCCGCTCGCCAACTATCAAATGCCTAACTCGAAGCTGGATCTGGCG
CATTCACCGTTTTATATCCCGATACAGCCGCAGGAGTGGCCCGCATCGCGGATGCCGCCCCGCGCTGGCG
TCAGTTCTTTTGGCATTGGCGGTACTAATGTGCATATGATTTTGGAAGGGCTGAATCCTGCGGTGCGCGA
TGACCATGACCAAGTGCGAGCACCGGTGTTTATCCCTCTCTCCGCGCCGTCTTTCGAGCAGTTGGATGAG
CTGACGCAACAGCTTACCCCGTTGCTGGCTACCCTTGATGCGTCAACGCTAGCCTACACACAACAAGTGG
CGCGCCCCGTGTTTGATTGCCGCCGAGTGATACAAGTGGAAAACGATGGTACGCAAGCGATGCTGGCATC
GCTGGATAACCTAATGCCCGACGCTCCTTGGGGCCTACACTGTCCAGATCTACGTACTACGAACGATTGT
ACTTACGCACAGTGGCTGGCGCATTCGGCACATTATCAACGCGAAGCGACTGCTCTGACGGCATTACTCG
ACGGCATGAATATTCCACCCGCTTATTGCCACGCTGAAACGTGGGCGGCACAAGCGAACAGCAGCCTGCT
AATCAGAGGCTGCCAGACTATCGCCGCGCTAAAAACCTGGATGAACCTGCTACCGACATTAACACTGCTG
TCGGGTGCTGGAACAGGCCTTTTGCCTGCCGCTGCAGCCAGTGGCATGATTGCGACGCAAGACGTGTTGC
ATTTGCTGTGGGAAATGGAGCAAAAGGCGCTTCATCTCTGGCTTCCTGAGCGCCATGAACCTATCCCCGG
CTACGTGCTGGCTTGGCAAGGAAATCCCATCACCGATGCACAGCGTAACGACAGAGGGTTTTGGAGTGAA
GCGCTGTTGGCAGATACCCGAGAACTGGGGGAGGGCGTTCACAGTATCAACTGGGTTAGGCTGCCGCCGG
AAATAAGAGAAGACGTTGATGTATTGCGCTACGTGGCGCAACTGTGGTGTGCAGGTATCAATGTGGATTG
GGCCGTGTGGTACGGCACTCCGCTGCCGCAACGCGGGAGCGCATCAGCATATCCCTTCGCACACAACCAC
TACCCATTGCCTGGACGGGTAATGGGTAGTGTGGAGACCCAACCCGAAGCAGGACCCGAAACGCACCACC
CTTATCAGGCACGTCCCGTGTTAAGCGTACCTTTCGTAGCCGCACACTCGCGGGGTATGCAGTATATCAC
AGGTCTGATGGAACTGTTGCTGGAAATATCGCCGGTCGGGGTGGACGACGACTTTTTTGAATTAGGCGGG
CATTCGCTGCTGGTGACGCAATTGACCTCCCGTTTAGAACGCGATTTCAACGTACATATCGATCTTTTGA
CCCTGATGGAAAACCCCAATCCGCGCAATATCTACGCGCATATCGCGGCGCAACTGGGGGGCGAAGACAA
CCTCGAAATAGCCTGTCAGTAACTCGAGCACCACCACCACCACCACTGAGATCCGGCTGCTAACAAAGCC
CGAAAGGAAGCTGAGTTGGCTGCTGCCACCGCTGAGCAATAACTAGCATAACCCCTTGGGGCCTCTAAAC
GGGTCTTGAGGGGTTTTTTGCTGAAAGGAGGAACTATATCCGGATTGGCGAATGGG
[124 nt withheld, positions 3137-3260]
C
[91 nt withheld, positions 3262-3352]
A
[49 nt withheld, positions 3354-3402]
CCTTTGACGTTGGAGTCCACGTTCTTT
[37 nt withheld, positions 3430-3466]
ACCCTATCTCGGTCTATTCTTTTGATTTATAAGGGATTTTGCCGATTTCGGCCTATTGGTTAAAAAATGA
GCTGATTTAACAAAAATTTAACGCGAATTTTAACAAAATATTAACGCTTACAATTTAGGTGGCACTTTTC
GGGGAAATGTGCGCGGAACCCCTATTTGTTTATTTTTCTAAATACATTCAAATATGTATCCGCTCATGAA
TTAATTCTTAGAAAAACTCATCGAGCATCAAATGAAACTGCAATTTATTCATATCAGGATTATCAATACC
ATATTTTTGAAAAAGCCGTTTCTGTAATGAAGGAGAAAACTCACCGAGGCAGTTCCATAGGATGGCAAGA
TCCTGGTATCGGTCTGCGATTCCGACTCGTCCAACATCAATACAACCTATTAATTTCCCCTCGTCAAAAA
TAAGGTTATCAAGTGAGAAATCACCATGAGTGACGACTGAATCCGGTGAGAATGGCAAAAGTTTATGCAT
TTCTTTCCAGACTTGTTCAACAGGCCAGCCATTACGCTCGTCATCAAAATCACTCGCATCAACCAAACCG
TTATTCATTCGTGATTGCGCCTGAGCGAGACGAAATACGCGATCGCTGTTAAAAGGACAATTACAAACAG
GAATCGAATGCAACCGGCGCAGGAACACTGCCAGCGCATCAACAATATTTTCACCTGAATCAGGATATTC
TTCTAATACCTGGAATGCTGTTTTCCCGGGGATCGCAGTGGTGAGTAACCATGCATCATCAGGAGTACGG
ATAAAATGCTTGATGGTCGGAAGAGGCATAAATTCCGTCAGCCAGTTTAGTCTGACCATCTCATCTGTAA
CATCATTGGCAACGCTACCTTTGCCATGTTTCAGAAACAACTCTGGCGCATCGGGCTTCCCATACAATCG
ATAGATTGTCGCACCTGATTGCCCGACATTATCGCGAGCCCATTTATACCCATATAAATCAGCATCCATG
TTGGAATTTAATCGCGGCCTAGAGCAAGACGTTTCCCGTTGAATATGGCTCATAACACCCCTTGTATTAC
TGTTTATGTAAGCAGACAGTTTTATTGTTCATGACCAAAATCCCTTAACGTGAGTTTTCGTTCCACTGAG
CGTCAGACCCCGTAGAAAAGATCAAAGGATCTTCTTGAGATCCTTTTTTTCTGCGCGTAATCTGCTGCTT
GCAAACAAAAAAACCACCGCTACCAGCGGTGGTTTGTTTGCCGGATCAAGAGCTACCAACTCTTTTTCCG
AAGGTAACTGGCTTCAGCAGAGCGCAGATACCAAATACTGTCCTTCTAGTGTAGCCGTAGTTAGGCCACC
ACTTCAAGAACTCTGTAGCACCGCCTACATACCTCGCTCTGCTAATCCTGTTACCAGTGGCTGCTGCCAG
TGGCGATAAGTCGTGTCTTACCGGGTTGGACTCAAGACGATAGTTACCGGATAAGGCGCAGCGGTCGGGC
TGAACGGGGGGTTCGTGCACACAGCCCAGCTTGGAGCGAACGACCTACACCGAACTGAGATACCTACAGC
GTGAGCTATGAGAAAGCGCCACGCTTCCCGAAGGGAGAAAGGCGGACAGGTATCCGGTAAGCGGCAGGGT
CGGAACAGGAGAGCGCACGAGGGAGCTTCCAGGGGGAAACGCCTGGTATCTTTATAGTCCTGTCGGGTTT
CGCCACCTCTGACTTGAGCGTCGATTTTTGTGATGCTCGTCAGGGGGGCGGAGCCTATGGAAAAACGCCA
GCAACGCGGCCTTTTTACGGTTCCTGGCCTTTTGCTGGCCTTTTGCTCACATGTTCTTTCCTGCGTTATC
CCCTGATTCTGTGGATAACCGTATTACCGCCTTTGAGTGAGCTGATACCGCTCGCCGCAGCCGAACGACC
GAGCGCAGCGAGTCAGTGAGCGAGGAAGCGGAAGAGCGCCTGATGCGGTATTTTCTCCTTACGCATCTGT
GCGGTATTTCACACCGCAATGGTGCACTCTCAGTACAATCTGCTCTGATGCCGCATAGTTAAGCCAGTAT
ACACTCCGCTATCGCTACGTGACTGGGTCATGGCTGCGCCCCGACACCCGCCAACACCCGCTGACGCGCC
CTGACGGGCTTGTCTGCTCCCGGCATCCGCTTACAGACAAGCTGTGACCGTCTCCGGGAGCTGCATGTGT
CAGAGGTTTTCACCGTCATCACCGAAACGCGCGAGGCAGCTGCGGTAAAGCTCATCAGCGTGGTCGTGAA
GCGATTCACAGATGTCTGCCTGTTCATCCGCGTCCAGCTCGTTGAGTTTCTCCAGAAGCGTTAATGTCTG
GCTTCTGATAAAGCGGGCCATGTTAAGGGCGGTTTTTTCCTGTTTGGTCACTGATGCCTCCGTGTAAGGG
GGATTTCTGTTCATGGGGGTAATGATACCGATGAAACGAGAGAGGATGCTCACGATACGGGTTACTGATG
ATGAACATGCCCGGTTACTGGAACGTTGTGAGGGTAAACAACTGGCGGTATGGATGCGGCGGGACCAGAG
AAAAATCACTCAGGGTCAATGCCAGCGCTTCGTTAATACAGATGTAGGTGTTCCACAGGGTAGCCAGCAG
CATCCTGCGATGCAGATCCGGAACATAATGGTGCAGGGCGCTGACTTCCGCGTTTCCAGACTTTACGAAA
CACGGAAACCGAAGACCATTCATGTTGTTGCTCAGGTCGCAGACGTTTTGCAGCAGCAGTCGCTTCACGT
TCGCTCGCGTATCGGTGATTCATTCTGCTAACCAGTAAGGCAACCCCGCCAGCCTAGCCGGGTCCTCAAC
GACAGGAGCACGATCATGCGCACCCGTGGGGCCGCCATGCCGGCGATAATGGCCTGCTTCTCGCCGAAAC
GTTTGGTGGCGGGACCAGTGACGAAGGCTTGAGCGAGGGCGTGCAAGATTCCGAATACCGCAAGCGACAG
GCCGATCATCGTCGCGCTCCAGCGAAAGCGGTCCTCGCCGAAAATGACCCAGAGCGCTGCCGGCACCTGT
CCTACGAGTTGCATGATAAAGAAGACAGTCATAAGTGCGGCGACGATAGTCATGCCCCGCGCCCACCGGA
AGGAGCTGACTGGGTTGAAGGCTCTCAAGGGCATCGGTCGAGATCCCGGTGCCTAATGAGTGAGCTAACT
TACATTAATTGCGTTGCGCTCACTGCCCGCTTTCCAGTCGGGAAACCTGTCGTGCCAGCTGCATTAATGA
ATCGGCCAACGCGCGGGGAGAGGCGGTTTGCGTATTGGGCGCCAGGGTGGTTTTTCTTTTCACCAGTGAG
ACGGGCAACAGCTGATTGCCCTTCACCGCCTGGCCCTGAGAGAGTTGCAGCAAGCGGTCCACGCTGGTTT
GCCCCAGCAGGCGAAAATCCTGTTTGATGGTGGTTAACGGCGGGATATAACATGAGCTGTCTTCGGTATC
GTCGTATCCCACTACCGAGATATCCGCACCAACGCGCAGCCCGGACTCGGTAATGGCGCGCATTGCGCCC
AGCGCCATCTGATCGTTGGCAACCAGCATCGCAGTGGGAACGATGCCCTCATTCAGCATTTGCATGGTTT
GTTGAAAACCGGACATGGCACTCCAGTCGCCTTCCCGTTCCGCTATCGGCTGAATTTGATTGCGAGTGAG
ATATTTATGCCAGCCAGCCAGACGCAGACGCGCCGAGACAGAACTTAATGGGCCCGCTAACAGCGCGATT
TGCTGGTGACCCAATGCGACCAGATGCTCCACGCCCAGTCGCGTACCGTCTTCATGGGAGAAAATAATAC
TGTTGATGGGTGTCTGGTCAGAGACATCAAGAAATAACGCCGGAACATTAGTGCAGGCAGCTTCCACAGC
AATGGCATCCTGGTCATCCAGCGGATAGTTAATGATCAGCCCACTGACGCGTTGCGCGAGAAGATTGTGC
ACCGCCGCTTTACAGGCTTCGACGCCGCTTCGTTCTACCATCGACACCACCACGCTGGCACCCAGTTGAT
CGGCGCGAGATTTAATCGCCGCGACAATTTGCGACGGCGCGTGCAGGGCCAGACTGGAGGTGGCAACGCC
AATCAGCAACGACTGTTTGCCCGCCAGTTGTTGTGCCACGCGGTTGGGAATGTAATTCAGCTCCGCCATC
GCCGCTTCCACTTTTTCCCGCGTTTTCGCAGAAACGTGGCTGGCCTGGTTCACCACGCGGGAAACGGTCT
GATAAGAGACACCGGCATACTCTGCGACATCGTATAACGTTACTGGTTTCACATTCACCACCCTGAATTG
ACTCTCTTCCGGGCGCTATCATGCCATACCGCGAAAGGTTTTGCGCCATTCGATGGTGTCCGGGATCTCG
ACGCTCTCCCTTATGCGACTCCTGCATTAGGAAGCAGCCCAGTAGTAGGTTGAGGCCGTTGAGCACCGCC
GCCGCAAGGAATGGTGCATGCAAGGAGATGGCGCCCAACAGTCCCCCGGCCACGGGGCCTGCCACCATAC
CCACGCCGAA
Features (pLannotate 1.2.2; 21 found; start..end, strand, type, name):
    149..167     +  promoter       T7 promoter: promoter for bacteriophage T7 RNA polymerase
    168..192     +  protein_bind   lac operator: The lac repressor binds to the lac operator to inhibit transcription in E. coli. This inhibition can be relieved by adding lactose or isopropyl-β-D-thiogalactopyranoside (IPTG). lac repressor encoded by lacI
    207..229     +  RBS            RBS: efficient ribosome binding site from bacteriophage T7 gene 10 (Olins and Rangwala, 1989)
    248..264     +  CDS            capTEV™ (fragment): composite tag for in vivo biotinylation, TEV protease cleavage, and 6xHis tagging
    275..292     +  CDS            thrombin site: thrombin recognition and cleavage site
    296..328     +  CDS            T7 tag (gene 10 leader): leader peptide from bacteriophage T7 gene 10 promotes efficient translation in E. coli
   2969..2986    +  CDS            9xHis (fragment): 9xHis affinity tag
   2996..3045    +  CDS            SET1 (fragment): solubility-enhancement tag derived from T7 phage gene 10B
   3053..3100    +  terminator     T7 terminator: transcription terminator for bacteriophage T7 RNA polymerase
   3137..3565    +  rep_origin     f1 ori (sequence partly withheld): f1 bacteriophage origin of replication; arrow indicates direction of (+) strand synthesis
   3618..3675    +  promoter       AmpR promoter (fragment): bla
   3684..4499    -  CDS            KanR: aminoglycoside phosphotransferase; aph(3')-Ia; confers resistance to kanamycin in bacteria or G418 (Geneticin®) in eukaryotes
   4621..5209    +  rep_origin     ori: high-copy-number ColE1/pMB1/pBR322/pUC origin of replication
   5395..5534    -  misc_feature   bom: basis of mobility region from pBR322
   5636..5827    -  CDS            rop: Rop protein, which maintains plasmids at low copy number; rop
   5844..6224    +  CDS            YPB1_ECOLX: Protein predicted: Swiss-Prot protein existence level 4. From Escherichia coli.
   6296..6587    -  CDS            TcR (fragment): tetracycline efflux protein; tet; confers resistance to tetracycline
   6602..6623    -  protein_bind   CAP binding site: CAP binding activates transcription in the presence of cAMP. E. coli catabolite activator protein
   6636..7718    -  CDS            lacI: lac repressor; lacI; The lac repressor binds to the lac operator to inhibit transcription in E. coli. This inhibition can be relieved by adding lactose or isopropyl-β-D-thiogalactopyranoside (IPTG).
   7719..7796    -  promoter       lacI promoter: lacI
   7804..127     -  CDS            TcR (fragment) (across the origin): tetracycline efflux protein; tet; confers resistance to tetracycline
