[The description below was written by a language model from this plasmid's Addgene catalogue record and pLannotate feature annotations shown in this document.]
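Description:
pET28a-clbC is a bacterial expression plasmid built on the pET28a backbone for producing N-terminally His-tagged ClbC, a protein encoded by the E. coli pks (colibactin biosynthesis) island. The catalogue lists the plasmid at about 7.96 kb, consistent with the sequenced record. It replicates through a pBR322-type origin accompanied by the bom site and the rop gene, which limits copy number, and it also carries an f1 origin for single-stranded DNA production. Selection is by kanamycin through the aph(3')-Ia gene (KanR). Short fragments annotated as tetracycline resistance and a predicted E. coli protein are backbone remnants of pBR322 ancestry rather than functional markers.

Expression is driven by the T7 promoter with an adjacent lac operator, followed by the T7 gene 10 ribosome binding site. The plasmid-borne lacI gene supplies repressor, so transcription requires a host providing T7 RNA polymerase and is induced with IPTG. The reading frame begins with a His tag (picked up by the annotation software as a fragment of a composite tag), a thrombin cleavage site that allows tag removal, and the T7 tag leader, matching the catalogued 6xHis-thrombin-T7 N-terminal fusion. The clbC coding sequence itself is not annotated in the feature table but presumably occupies the unannotated interval between the T7 tag and the downstream vector region. A vector-encoded C-terminal His sequence lies just before the T7 terminator; whether it is translated depends on the insert's stop codon, and the record describes only an N-terminal tag. The construct is intended for overexpression and affinity purification of ClbC, in the context of biochemical characterization of the polyketide synthase machinery of the pks island.
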