Addgene plasmid #114145: pET28a-clbC
Purpose: Expresses ClbC-nHis
Depositing lab: Emily Balskus. Depositing organization: Harvard University. Publication: Characterization of Polyketide Synthase Machinery from the pks Island Facilitates Isolation of a Candidate Precolibactin. Zha L, Wilson MR, Brotherton CA, Balskus EP. ACS Chem Biol. 2016 May 20;11(5):1287-95. doi: 10.1021/acschembio.6b00014. Epub 2016 Mar 1. PubMed 26890481.
Backbone
  Vector backbone: pET28a
  Total vector size (bp): 7960
  Vector type: Bacterial Expression
Growth in bacteria
  Bacterial resistance: Kanamycin, 50 μg/mL
  Growth temperature: 37°C
  Growth strain: DH5alpha
  Copy number: Unknown
Gene/Insert
  Gene/Insert name: clbC
  Species: E. coli
  GenBank ID: CAJ76297
  Tag / fusion protein: 6xHis-thrombin-T7 tag (N terminal on insert)
Terms and licenses: Academic/Nonprofit Terms; Industry Terms: Not Available to Industry
How to cite: pET28a-clbC was a gift from Emily Balskus (Addgene plasmid # 114145 ; http://n2t.net/addgene:114145 ; RRID:Addgene_114145)
